>Addgene plasmid #87027 | pFA6a-PATagRFP-KanMX6 | addgene full sequence | sequence record 172998 | Addgene NGS Result
GAACGCGGCCGCCAGCTGAAGCTTCGTACGCTGCAGGTCGACGGATCCCCGGGTTAATTAACAGCGAGCT
GATTAAGGAGAACATGCACATGAAGCTGTACATGGAGGGCACCGTGAACAACCACCACTTCAAGTGCACA
TCCGAGGGCGAAGGCAAGCCCTACGAGGGCACCCAGACCATGAGAATCAAGGTGGTCGAGGGCGGCCCTC
TCCCCTTCGCCTTCGACATCCTGGCTACCAGCTTCATGTACGGCAGCAGCACCTTCATCAACCACACCCA
GGGCATCCCCGACTTCTGGAAGCAGTCCTTCCCTGAGGGCTTCACATGGGAGAGAGTCACCACATACGAA
GACGGGGGCGTGCTGACCGCTACCCAGGACACCAGCCTCCAGGACGGCTGCCTCATCTACAACGTCAAGA
TCAGAGGGGTGAACTTCCCATCCAACGGCCCTGTGATGAAGAAGAAAACACTCGGCTGGGAACCGAGCAC
CGAGAAACTGAAACCCGCTGACGGCGGCCTGGAAGGCAGGGTCGACATGGCCCTGAAGCTCGTGGGCGGG
GGCCACCTGATCTGCAACTTCAAGACCACATACAGATCCAAGAAACCCGCTAAGAACCTCAAGATGCCCG
GCGTCTACTATGTGGACCGCAGACTGGAAATCATCAAGGAGGCCGACAAAGAGACCTACTGGGAGCAGCA
CGAGGTGGCTGTGGCCAGATACTCCGACCTCCCTAGCAAACTGGGGCACAAGTAAGGCGCGCCACTTCTA
AATAAGCGAATTTCTTATGATTTATGATTTTTATTATTAAATAAGTTATAAAAAAAATAAGTGTATACAA
ATTTTAAAGTGACTCTTAGGTTTTAAAACGAAAATTCTTATTCTTGAGTAACTCTTTCCTGTAGGTCAGG
TTGCTTTCTCAGGTATAGTATGAGGTCGCTCTTATTGACCACACCTCTACCGGCAGATCCGCTAGGGATA
ACAGGGTAATATAGATCTGTTTAGCTTGCCTCGTCCCCGCCGGGTCACCCGGCCAGCGACATGGAGGCCC
AGAATACCCTCCTTGACAGTCTTGACGTGCGCAGCTCAGGGGCATGATGTGACTGTCGCCCGTACATTTA
GCCCATACATCCCCATGTATAATCATTTGCATCCATACATTTTGATGGCCGCACGGCGCGAAGCAAAAAT
TACGGCTCCTCGCTGCAGACCTGCGAGCAGGGAAACGCTCCCCTCACAGACGCGTTGAATTGTCCCCACG
CCGCGCCCCTGTAGAGAAATATAAAAGGTTAGGATTTGCCACTGAGGTTCTTCTTTCATATACTTCCTTT
TAAAATCTTGCTAGGATACAGTTCTCACATCACATCCGAACATAAACAACCATGGGTAAGGAAAAGACTC
ACGTTTCGAGGCCGCGATTAAATTCCAACATGGATGCTGATTTATATGGGTATAAATGGGCTCGCGATAA
TGTCGGGCAATCAGGTGCGACAATCTATCGATTGTATGGGAAGCCCGATGCGCCAGAGTTGTTTCTGAAA
CATGGCAAAGGTAGCGTTGCCAATGATGTTACAGATGAGATGGTCAGACTAAACTGGCTGACGGAATTTA
TGCCTCTTCCGACCATCAAGCATTTTATCCGTACTCCTGATGATGCATGGTTACTCACCACTGCGATCCC
CGGCAAAACAGCATTCCAGGTATTAGAAGAATATCCTGATTCAGGTGAAAATATTGTTGATGCGCTGGCA
GTGTTCCTGCGCCGGTTGCATTCGATTCCTGTTTGTAATTGTCCTTTTAACAGCGATCGCGTATTTCGTC
TCGCTCAGGCGCAATCACGAATGAATAACGGTTTGGTTGATGCGAGTGATTTTGATGACGAGCGTAATGG
CTGGCCTGTTGAACAAGTCTGGAAAGAAATGCATAAGCTTTTGCCATTCTCACCGGATTCAGTCGTCACT
CATGGTGATTTCTCACTTGATAACCTTATTTTTGACGAGGGGAAATTAATAGGTTGTATTGATGTTGGAC
GAGTCGGAATCGCAGACCGATACCAGGATCTTGCCATCCTATGGAACTGCCTCGGTGAGTTTTCTCCTTC
ATTACAGAAACGGCTTTTTCAAAAATATGGTATTGATAATCCTGATATGAATAAATTGCAGTTTCATTTG
ATGCTCGATGAGTTTTTCTAATCAGTACTGACAATAAAAAGATTCTTGTTTTCAAGAACTTGTCATTTGT
ATAGTTTTTTTATATTGTAGTTGTTCTATTTTAATCAAATGTTAGCGTGATTTATATTTTTTTTCGCCTC
GACATCATCTGCCCAGATGCGAAGTTAAGTGCGCAGAAAGTAATATCATGCGTCAATCGTATGTGAATGC
TGGTCGCTATACTGCTGTCGATTCGATACTAACGCCGCCATCCAGTTTAAACGAGCTCGAATTCATCGAT
GATATCAGATCCACTAGTGGCCTATGCGGCCGCGGATCTGCCGGTCTCCCTATAGTGAGTCGTATTAATT
TCGATAAGCCAGGTTAACCTGCATTAATGAATCGGCCAACGCGCGGGGAGAGGCGGTTTGCGTATTGGGC
GCTCTTCCGCTTCCTCGCTCACTGACTCGCTGCGCTCGGTCGTTCGGCTGCGGCGAGCGGTATCAGCTCA
CTCAAAGGCGGTAATACGGTTATCCACAGAATCAGGGGATAACGCAGGAAAGAACATGTGAGCAAAAGGC
CAGCAAAAGGCCAGGAACCGTAAAAAGGCCGCGTTGCTGGCGTTTTTCCATAGGCTCCGCCCCCCTGACG
AGCATCACAAAAATCGACGCTCAAGTCAGAGGTGGCGAAACCCGACAGGACTATAAAGATACCAGGCGTT
TCCCCCTGGAAGCTCCCTCGTGCGCTCTCCTGTTCCGACCCTGCCGCTTACCGGATACCTGTCCGCCTTT
CTCCCTTCGGGAAGCGTGGCGCTTTCTCATAGCTCACGCTGTAGGTATCTCAGTTCGGTGTAGGTCGTTC
GCTCCAAGCTGGGCTGTGTGCACGAACCCCCCGTTCAGCCCGACCGCTGCGCCTTATCCGGTAACTATCG
TCTTGAGTCCAACCCGGTAAGACACGACTTATCGCCACTGGCAGCAGCCACTGGTAACAGGATTAGCAGA
GCGAGGTATGTAGGCGGTGCTACAGAGTTCTTGAAGTGGTGGCCTAACTACGGCTACACTAGAAGAACAG
TATTTGGTATCTGCGCTCTGCTGAAGCCAGTTACCTTCGGAAAAAGAGTTGGTAGCTCTTGATCCGGCAA
ACAAACCACCGCTGGTAGCGGTGGTTTTTTTGTTTGCAAGCAGCAGATTACGCGCAGAAAAAAAGGATCT
CAAGAAGATCCTTTGATCTTTTCTACGGGGTCTGACGCTCAGTGGAACGAAAACTCACGTTAAGGGATTT
TGGTCATGAGATTATCAAAAAGGATCTTCACCTAGATCCTTTTAAATTAAAAATGAAGTTTTAAATCAAT
CTAAAGTATATATGAGTAAACTTGGTCTGACAGTTACCAATGCTTAATCAGTGAGGCACCTATCTCAGCG
ATCTGTCTATTTCGTTCATCCATAGTTGCCTGACTCCCCGTCGTGTAGATAACTACGATACGGGAGGGCT
TACCATCTGGCCCCAGTGCTGCAATGATACCGCGAGACCCACGCTCACCGGCTCCAGATTTATCAGCAAT
AAACCAGCCAGCCGGAAGGGCCGAGCGCAGAAGTGGTCCTGCAACTTTATCCGCCTCCATCCAGTCTATT
AATTGTTGCCGGGAAGCTAGAGTAAGTAGTTCGCCAGTTAATAGTTTGCGCAACGTTGTTGCCATTGCTA
CAGGCATCGTGGTGTCACGCTCGTCGTTTGGTATGGCTTCATTCAGCTCCGGTTCCCAACGATCAAGGCG
AGTTACATGATCCCCCATGTTGTGCAAAAAAGCGGTTAGCTCCTTCGGTCCTCCGATCGTTGTCAGAAGT
AAGTTGGCCGCAGTGTTATCACTCATGGTTATGGCAGCACTGCATAATTCTCTTACTGTCATGCCATCCG
TAAGATGCTTTTCTGTGACTGGTGAGTACTCAACCAAGTCATTCTGAGAATAGTGTATGCGGCGACCGAG
TTGCTCTTGCCCGGCGTCAATACGGGATAATACCGCGCCACATAGCAGAACTTTAAAAGTGCTCATCATT
GGAAAACGTTCTTCGGGGCGAAAACTCTCAAGGATCTTACCGCTGTTGAGATCCAGTTCGATGTAACCCA
CTCGTGCACCCAACTGATCTTCAGCATCTTTTACTTTCACCAGCGTTTCTGGGTGAGCAAAAACAGGAAG
GCAAAATGCCGCAAAAAAGGGAATAAGGGCGACACGGAAATGTTGAATACTCATACTCTTCCTTTTTCAA
TATTATTGAAGCATTTATCAGGGTTATTGTCTCATGAGCGGATACATATTTGAATGTATTTAGAAAAATA
AACAAATAGGGGTTCCGCGCACATTTCCCCGAAAAGTGCCACCTGACGTCTAAGAAACCATTATTATCAT
GACATTAACCTATAAAAATAGGCGTATCACGAGGCCCTTTCGTCTCGCGCGTTTCGGTGATGACGGTGAA
AACCTCTGACACATGCAGCTCCCGGAGACGGTCACAGCTTGTCTGTAAGCGGATGCCGGGAGCAGACAAG
CCCGTCAGGGCGCGTCAGCGGGTGTTGGCGGGTGTCGGGGCTGGCTTAACTATGCGGCATCAGAGCAGAT
TGTACTGAGAGTGCACCATATGGACATATTGTCGTTAGAACGCGGCTACAATTAATACATAACCTTATGT
ATCATACACATACGATTTAGGTGACACTATA
Features (pLannotate 1.2.2; 11 found; start..end, strand, type, name):
     63..752     +  CDS            PATagRFP: PATagRFP is a photoactivatable red fluorescent protein published in 2010, derived from Entacmaea quadricolor. It has moderate acid sensitivity.
    776..963     +  terminator     ADH1 terminator: S. cerevisiae ADH1; transcription terminator for the S. cerevisiae alcohol dehydrogenase 1 (ADH1) gene
   1038..2394    +  gene           kanMX: yeast selectable marker conferring kanamycin resistance (Wach et al., 1994)
   2499..2517    -  promoter       T7 promoter: promoter for bacteriophage T7 RNA polymerase
   2539..2592    -  CDS            lacI (fragment): lac repressor; lacI; The lac repressor binds to the lac operator to inhibit transcription in E. coli. This inhibition can be relieved by adding lactose or isopropyl-β-D-thiogalactopyranoside (IPTG).
   2775..3363    -  rep_origin     ori: high-copy-number ColE1/pMB1/pBR322/pUC origin of replication
   3534..4394    -  CDS            AmpR: β-lactamase; bla; confers resistance to ampicillin, carbenicillin, and related antibiotics
   4395..4499    -  promoter       AmpR promoter: bla
   4594..4629    +  CDS            rop (fragment): Rop protein, which maintains plasmids at low copy number; rop
   4731..4782    +  misc_feature   bom (fragment): basis of mobility region from pBR322
   4845..2       +  promoter       SP6 promoter (across the origin): promoter for bacteriophage SP6 RNA polymerase
