[The description below was written by a language model from this plasmid's Addgene catalogue record and pLannotate feature annotations shown in this document.]
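Description:
pFA6a-PATagRFP-KanMX6 is a tagging-template plasmid built on the pFA6a-KanMX6 backbone, intended for adding a C-terminal PATagRFP tag to genes in the fission yeast Schizosaccharomyces pombe. It is propagated in E. coli through a high-copy ColE1/pUC-type origin and selected with ampicillin via the β-lactamase gene and its native promoter. The feature table shows no yeast origin of replication or centromere, which fits a plasmid that acts as a source of a cassette rather than as an episome maintained in yeast. Short fragments annotated as lacI, rop and bom appear to be backbone remnants rather than functional elements, and the SP6 and T7 phage promoters flank the cassette region as in other pFA6a vectors.

The payload is a module of three parts in the same orientation. The first is the PATagRFP coding sequence, a photoactivatable red fluorescent protein derived from Entacmaea quadricolor (insert listed as 693 bp). It is followed by the S. cerevisiae ADH1 transcription terminator and then the kanMX marker, which in yeast is normally selected with G418. No promoter is annotated upstream of PATagRFP. This is consistent with the design: after integration in frame at the 3′ end of a target gene, the fusion is expressed from that gene's own promoter and terminated by the ADH1 terminator, while kanMX allows selection of integrants.

Vectors of this family are typically used as PCR templates with primers carrying homology to the target locus, though the record does not describe the procedure. A photoactivatable tag of this kind is suited to single-molecule localization and tracking of endogenously expressed proteins, but the record states only the tagging purpose.
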