Addgene plasmid #87027: pFA6a-PATagRFP-KanMX6
Purpose: Tag S. pombe genes in C terminal with PATagRFP
Depositing lab: Julien Berro. Depositing organization: Yale University.
Backbone
  Vector backbone: pFA6a-KanMX6
  Vector type: Bacterial Expression, Yeast Expression
Growth in bacteria
  Bacterial resistance: Ampicillin, 100 μg/mL
  Growth temperature: 37°C
  Growth strain: DH5alpha
  Copy number: Unknown
Gene/Insert
  Gene/Insert name: PATagRFP
  Insert size (bp): 693
Terms and licenses: Academic/Nonprofit Terms; Industry Terms: Not Available to Industry
How to cite: pFA6a-PATagRFP-KanMX6 was a gift from Julien Berro (Addgene plasmid # 87027 ; http://n2t.net/addgene:87027 ; RRID:Addgene_87027)
